Addgene plasmid #39746: KHBD00718
Depositing lab: Bart Deplancke. Depositing organization: Swiss Federal Institute of Technology (EPFL). Publication: Automated protein-DNA interaction screening of Drosophila regulatory elements. Korneel Hens, Jean-Daniel Feuz, Alina Isakova, Antonina Lagovitina, Andreas Massouras, Julien Bryois, Patrick Callaerts, Susan E. Celniker, Bart Deplancke. Nat Methods. 2011 Oct 30;8(12):1065-70. 10.1038/nmeth.1763 PubMed 22037703.
Backbone
  Vector backbone: pDONR221
  Backbone manufacturer: Invitrogen
  Backbone size w/o insert (bp): 2536
  Vector type: Gateway DONR vector
Growth in bacteria
  Bacterial resistance: Kanamycin, 50 μg/mL
  Growth temperature: 37°C
  Growth strain: DH5alpha
  Copy number: High Copy
Gene/Insert
  Gene/Insert name: CG7099 (alt name: FBgn0032517)
  Species: D. melanogaster (fly)
  Insert size (bp): 5718
  Entrez Gene: CG7099 (a.k.a. Dmel_CG7099, Dmel\CG7099, FBgn 32517)
  Promoter: none
  Cloning method: Gateway Cloning
  Sequencing primers: 5′ M13-F20; 3′ M13R
Terms and licenses: Academic/Nonprofit Terms; Industry Terms: Not Available to Industry
Depositor comments: Please note that the ORFs in this collection were cloned open-ended (without a stop codon).
How to cite: KHBD00718 was a gift from Bart Deplancke (Addgene plasmid # 39746 ; http://n2t.net/addgene:39746 ; RRID:Addgene_39746)
