[The description below was written by a language model from this plasmid's Addgene catalogue record.]
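Description:
KHBD00718 is a Gateway entry clone built in the pDONR221 backbone (Invitrogen), carrying the open reading frame of the Drosophila melanogaster gene CG7099 (FBgn0032517). The backbone without insert is listed at 2536 bp and the insert at 5718 bp. The plasmid is maintained in E. coli as a high-copy construct under kanamycin selection. No feature table accompanies the record, so individual elements such as the origin of replication and the recombination sites are not itemised. As a product of Gateway cloning into a DONR vector, the insert would be expected to sit between attL sites generated by the BP reaction, with M13 forward and reverse priming sites on either side for sequence verification.

The record states that there is no promoter driving the insert, which fits the role of an entry clone. It is not an expression construct in its own right but a shuttle from which the ORF can be moved by LR recombination into destination vectors that supply promoters, tags or fusion partners. The depositor notes that ORFs in this collection were cloned open-ended, without a stop codon. This allows in-frame C-terminal fusions after transfer, and it also means that a destination vector must provide the termination signal.

The associated publication concerns automated screening of protein–DNA interactions at Drosophila regulatory elements. This suggests the clone belongs to a larger ORF resource assembled for that kind of screening. The record does not describe the function of CG7099 itself or specify particular destination vectors.
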