>Addgene plasmid #39746 | KHBD00718 | depositor partial sequence | sequence record 50186 | KHBD00718 sequence 5718 bps
ATGAGCGCCAGTTCCGGAGGATCCTGGATTAATGCCATCTACGATGAGGTAGCTCTGGAGGGTCTGGAGG
GAGTGACATTGCCCTATCTCTGGGATCTTCTGGCCAGGCGACTGGAGTTTTTCCCCTCTCCGCTGCCTGA
CCGCATCCGGGAACAGACGTGGACCTTGCTGCTACGCACGCCGCCTCACAAGATCGAGTTCTTTGAACTG
CCGGCGGAAAGACCACTAATGCCCTACTATGATCGCCTCAACGACATCGACGAGCAGCTGGGATTGCCCG
TGGTGCCCGAGCAGTGTCCGTACATGTTATTCCCGGCCGCCTATGTGCAAGAGGGCGACATTAAGGGTAA
TTGCAACGACTTCAAGACACGTAAGCTGATCCCTTCCAGCGATCTGCATTCTCTTAATGCCGCTCAAGCA
ACGGAACAGTGGGCGGGCAGGCTCGTAGTGGTGGCCTCCCAAGAGCTGCGGGAGACAGCACTCACGCCCG
AAAGCCTCCTGATGCCCAAGAATCTGCCACTGCCCAACTACATCTTCCTGGAGGCCATCGGACGGTCTCG
GTACAGCGGACACACCACCGCAGGCCCTTGGTCGCTTATAAACTACAGCAAGGACACAGGGATTCTCTTC
TATATCAAAAACAAGTTGATAAATCTGCAGCTGATTATTGCCCAAAACTATAACGAAATTAACAAGGGAC
GCATCTTGGTCTCTTCGCTGCTGATGCTACCGCGCTTTTACCGCATCTACAAGAACCACTCTCAGGAAAA
TCTTGAAAAACTATACTTGGGAATAATGCGGACGCCAAGCCGCCAAGTGCCCGTCACCGAAATAACCGAT
CTTCTAGGCCGTCCTACCAATTTTAAGACAAAGAAATTGCTGGTGACCCACTCCTTTCGTAAGTTCTTCG
AGACTAAGCAAGTTGAAAGGCCCGTTGCGCCACTGACAAAGTCGGGAAAGCAGTCCAAAGCAACCACACG
CAAGGTGACAGTGATACAGCTGCGCAATCCGGATATGCAACTAAAGGACCTGTACAAGAACGACGACAGC
GAGGATAATCAGGTATCCGAGTTCTTGGATCTGGGCCACTGCTTTCTTGATATGCCTCCGGAGGAGGAAG
TTTTCCGCGCAGTGGCGAGATTCGGTAAACGTGGTCTTAATAGCAACGAGTTGTGCCACTACACGGGTAT
CAACGCCACCTACATGCGACACTTTGTGAAGCGAGTGAAAAAGCACGGCCTGGTCAAAGAGTACTCGGAG
CAGGTGGGAAAGAGCCGGCAGTTCCGCTTTGTGGCCGTAGGACATTTGGGGGACCTTTCAAAAGAAGACG
AGATCAAGAAAAAGGCACTGGAGATTAGGTGTAAGGATGAGCCGAATATTACCGAAAGCACTGATGTCCT
GCTGAAGGACTTGCCCGAGATCGTGACGAATGCCCGACCCATAGCGTTCAAAATTAAGAAGACCAGAGCC
GCCAATCAAACGCAGCGCCAAATTAACCGCCAGAAAATGATTGTGCGCCAGATCGACCAGAATTGTTTGG
TGTCCCTGCCCCGCGTCTTAAGATCCGTCCAGGAAACGGAGCGGCAGGCCGGCTTTAAGGACAGCCTATG
TCGCCGCTCGTTGATGCGCCTGCTGCGTCCAATGGTTGAGGAAAATATTATAAACGTGTTCGAGATCACA
CTGCACTACAATCAGCGAGTTCGTGTCTACCGTTTCGCCACGCATCCAAAGATCGGGCTTGACCACGCGG
TCATGAAACGCGAGATTGTCAAGCTAAAGAGTAACTTCCACTTGATCACCGAGGAGCGCATGAAGCGGCC
GTCACAGATGGCACCCAAAGAGCGCAAGGAGGTACTCGCTCGTCGAAAACTGGCGCCAGAGCGTTCAAAT
GCGGTGTTCAAGACGCAGGCACCCAAACTTCTTTTGGCTAGGACACTGCACGAGTTTCTCTACTATTTGC
ACCACGAGCTGTCGCCGGAACAAAAGCCCCTGCCCATGACCGCCGAGCTTGTGCAGCAGTGGCAGAAGTC
GGAACCGGCACTGCAGCCGCGCCAGTTCTTTGACGAGTGGCAGGCTGATGAAACAAAGGTTCAGCCCTAC
ACTGAGGATATAGGCTGGCGCACCTTTATACCGCCGCTACCGCGCTATGTAGACAAACCATCTGGCTGGC
TTTACTTCATGGATGCCATGGATCGAATGCCGCTCTCGCTCTTTATGCGCATTTGCCGCATTGAGCGCGA
AGCCAACGACGATTTGCGTCTACAGCTTCAGCATCCCATCCGTCAGCACTATCTGCTTTCCCAGCTGAAG
CTGGAGAACATTGTGCCACGCCTGAAACTGCAGCAGCTTTATGTGGGCACTCTGCGACTGCTCAACAATA
TGGGTCTGATCCAGGTGAGCGAGCAAAAATTAGGTCGTGACTCCCTGCACCGCTGGGTATTCCTGAATCA
GCGAACCAGCTTGCTGGACACAACTTCCAGCACTGAGCACAACTACATGCAAGTGAGCGCCGATCGCTCG
TATACGAAGCTTAACTTTGAGTTCTCGAGCGTGGAGCAACTGGGTAACTATTGGGCCAAGTTGCAGCACA
TCTGCATTTACACGAAACTGGGATACCGCAAATCGTTGAGCACGCAGAGAATTCTGCCGGCGCGTTTGAA
GGTCCTAGTCTTCCAGCCAACGGTGGAGTTCGATCAGGCCGTTGAGCTTGACAATGGGACAGTTCCTGGT
GATCACCTGGGTGCCGCTGGACTGAGCTCCCATTTGTTTGCCCACCAGTTCCGCCACTGGTCGTGGGTGC
AGCGTCAGAATGGTGGTAAGTCGAATGCAGCAAGGGAAAAGGCCAAGAGGACAGTCCGGAAGCGGGCAGT
AATTACGCGCCTGAAGATTGGACCCCGACTAGCGGTGCGTAAAGCACGCGAGCTATCTACCGGCAAAACT
TTAAAGAAGTCATCCGGCCCTCGAGACGATATTGATCGGGATGCCCTGCGGAATATGCGAACATTGCGCG
TCAAATGGGCGCCAGAGGAGGATCGTTTGCTCAAGATGGGCCGGGCAGTCTACATGTTTATTGATGCACC
CACAATGACCTTGGCCTTGTGCGACTTGGCCGTCGTCTGTCGCGATTTGATTCGCCGCTGGCTGGGAATC
TGCAACAAGACAACTCAGGCCTGCGTTCGCCGTGTTCAGTTTATGGTGAAGATGAAGCGCGACATACCGG
ACGTTCCCAGCTGGATCTACGCTATGCAAACGCAGCCACAGTTCAACACGGTATACAACGAACGATTTCT
TAGCCAGCTGAAGCGGGACTATCCCAACAAGACCGATTTTCAAAACGCGCTGATGACTCACTTTGCCCTC
ATGATGGCCAAACTGCAGCGTATGATAGCAAAATCTCAAGGTTCAGTTAGTCGCCAGTTTTTGCTGCCCG
ACACCCTGGAGGCCTTTGGTAGCCAACTACGGGAGTGTCGATCGGCGCACGAGGAGCAGCAACTGCTCTT
CCAGGACCCCGCTTCGGAGACGGATCTTCAAGTGGCCGTAGCTCATGGCGTGCTGCATAGCAACATATGC
TGTGCCAAGGACAAGACGCTGCTGAACCTGCAGACTTTCGAGATCTACAAGCACTTCTCCGAGGAAGTGC
TTAACTCAGCATTCAACAAAGCGCGCGCAGATTCATTGCTAGTAGCGGTGAAGAGGCGAAACATTCAATC
GGCGGCCAGCCGACAAATCTCCGGACCGGGCCACTTGCTAAGCTCAAAGTACAAGTACCGCTTGATCTAT
ACCAAGCTGACGCACTTCCTCTACGACTGCTTCTTTGCTTTGGACCAGAAGTTGCGGGCAGACCAGGAGC
AGCAGCTATCCTCACCGCATTTTGGCCAACTACTGGTGATGGGCGAGTGGTTGTCGGAAAATAGGCTGAG
TCTTTCACTCCAGTTGCCCACGAATATCCTGACCGTGGACACAACAACCGTGGGCAGGCAGAGTGGTTGC
AACTCGGATCGAATTTTGGATCATTACAGCTGCATATTTGACAATGCGCCGCAAACAGAGTACTCTAAGC
GGTTGGAGGGCGAGTGCAGCGGACGCCAGGCGTCGCGTGTGCGCTTCCATCCGGCCAACCTGAGCTTTCG
CCTGCCTACCAGTGCTTACAACCAGCTCTCCAAGCTGCAGTTGCGTGCTATGCATTTCTTCTGTGCGTTA
GATGCCTTGGGCGAGGCCATCACTATAAGTCAGTCGCGTTTGGAGCAATTTGATTGTCCATTCACCAATT
GCATTATGCGGAGTGGCAACTATTTGAACGCCGTCGAGCGGATTGCCCACGAGCAGCGACCCATTCTCCG
GCAACTGGTGGCCGATGCTTTGCCATCGCAGCAGTTCGTGCTGGAATCGCATCCAGCGGGCACACCACTA
ACAGTGACCAACGCGAATCTCCTGCCGTTTGCCCAACAACTGGAGGCGTTCTGGCGAGAAAAGCAACAAG
CGATGGAGCTGAAGGACTTGGGTAAGACGCTAGCGGAGCGAACCCAGCACAAGCTCACCGACTGGCGTTC
CATTTGTGCCGAGCTGCTTGATGACGAGCCACATGCATGGGAGACGGAACGCGTTCAGGAGTACGAACCC
GCTCTCAACAAGGAGGAGCGTGCCCGAGCGCAGGATGTGTTTGTTGTTCATTTGCCCACCATTGGAATTA
AGGTTGTGGAGCAGCCAGAGGGCAAACAAACAATAGACAGCCTGCGTACTTCAGTGCTCGATAAGGTCCT
TAAAACTACCTATTGGCAATACACGGAGAACAGCTTTGAAAGCCTTCGGCCGAAACTGCAGGAGAGTGGA
TATGACGATCGTGCCATCCGCCACATGGAGGACATACTCTACCACATTGAGAAGCATACACTCGGGGTGA
AGGGCCTGGAGTTGCGGAAGACATTTCCCCTGGGAGACTTCCTGTTGGAAACACTGCATCTATTGGCTGA
CCACAATCTTATCAAGCGAGTGGGCATTGTTAGTGTCATGTACGTTCATAAAAACCACATCCGAAATTGG
GTGGTGCACACGTTCCACATCAAGAGATTGGAGCGGGAAAAAGTGCAGCCCATGGTGGCGGCGGCACCTG
GAACACTCCAAGCCGTCGTTGGTCACAAGCGCAAACTGGAGGCTCAGGAGACGACTAGCTCCGTTCCAGA
AAAGCGGGTGAAACTCATGGAGCAACTGAGCACAGAGAGTGAGAGCGACGAGCCGGGCGGATCAGCTTCC
AAGCGGCCAAAGAGGATTACACGAAAGGAACCATCCCTTGAAGTGGCCAATGCCACGCTGGAAGCTACAC
GGGATGCGATTGCCATGCGACCACAGCCTTGGATCCGGGTGAATGCATCCCTCAATCGACGCGTCCTCGA
TCGCTGGCTGGGCGCCGTTCTCAGCGAGTGCATCGCTCGCGTCGGCTGCACCGTGCACAGTTTGTTTCTG
AGGTTCCTGCACTTGGTGCCGGTGGACGTCATGTTCCTGCTGGAGCTTCTGCACGATTTGGGTTGTATAC
AACTCATGGAGATGCGACCTCACAAAGTGCATGTGGAATCACTGCTGGATGATGAGCATGAAGACGGCGA
TGAGCAGCCAGTCACGGAGCTCTACGATCCCATGCAGACCTATGTTCAAGTGCATGGCAATGCAATAGGC
AGGCTCACCAACTTTATTGGCCTAAAAAAGTACAGCACTGAGTTTATT
