>Addgene plasmid #39746 | KHBD00718 | addgene partial sequence | sequence record 52976 | M13-F20 5'-TGTAAAACGACGGCCAGT-3'
ACTTTGTACAAAAAAGTTGGCACCATGAGCGCCAGTTCCGGAGGATCCTGGATTAATGCCATCTACGATG
AGGTAGCTCTGGAGGGTCTGGAGGGAGTGACATTGCCCTATCTCTGGGATCTTCTGGCCAGGCGACTGGA
GTTTTTCCCCTCTCCGCTGCCTGACCGCATCCGGGAACAGACGTGGACCTTGCTGCTACGCACGCCGCCT
CACAAGATCGAGTTCTTTGAACTGCCGGCGGAAAGACCACTAATGCCCTACTATGATCGCCTCAACGACA
TCGACGAGCAGCTGGGATTGCCCGTGGTGCCCGAGCAGTGTCCGTACATGTTATTCCCGGCCGCCTATGT
GCAAGAGGGCGACATTAAGGGTAATTGCAACGACTTCAAGACACGTAAGCTGATCCCTTCCAGCGATCTG
CATTCTCTTAATGCCGCTCAAGCAACGGAACAGTGGGCGGGCAGGCTCGTAGTGGTGGCCTCCCAAGAGC
TGCGGGAGACAGCACTCACGCCCGAAAGCCTCCTGATGCCCAAGAATCTGCCACTGCCCAACTACATCTT
CCTGGAGGCCATCGGACGGTCTCGGTACAGCGGACACACCACCGCAG
